Addgene plasmid #227951: pMX-Flag-GFP_SLC45A1
Purpose: Co-localisation experiment
Depositing lab: Alessandro Ori. Depositing organization: Leibniz Institute on Aging - Fritz Lipmann Institute (FLI). Publication: Cell-type resolved protein atlas of brain lysosomes identifies SLC45A1-associated disease as a lysosomal disorder. Ghoochani A, Heiby JC, Rawat ES, Medoh UN, Di Fraia D, Dong W, Gastou M, Rastogi M, Hernandez V, Nyame K, Laqtom NN, Durso W, Valkova C, Isakova A, Kaether C, Wernig M, Gomez-Ospina N, Franke C, Ori A, Abu-Remaileh M. Cell. 2026 Feb 5;189(3):765-782.e31. doi: 10.1016/j.cell.2025.12.012. Epub 2026 Jan 22. PubMed 41576950.
Backbone
  Vector backbone: pMX-Flag-GFP
  Vector type: Mammalian Expression, Lentiviral
Growth in bacteria
  Bacterial resistance: Ampicillin, 100 μg/mL
  Growth temperature: 37°C
  Growth strain: NEB Stable
  Copy number: Unknown
Gene/Insert
  Gene/Insert name: SLC45A1
  Species: H. sapiens (human)
  Entrez Gene: SLC45A1 (a.k.a. DNB5, IDDNPF, PAST-A)
  Tag / fusion protein: 3xFLAG-EGFP (N terminal on backbone)
  Cloning method: Restriction Enzyme; 5′ cloning site unknown (unknown if destroyed); 3′ cloning site unknown (unknown if destroyed)
  Sequencing primers: 5′ n/a
Terms and licenses: Academic/Nonprofit Terms; Industry Terms: Not Available to Industry
How to cite: pMX-Flag-GFP_SLC45A1 was a gift from Alessandro Ori (Addgene plasmid # 227951 ; http://n2t.net/addgene:227951 ; RRID:Addgene_227951)
