[The description below was written by a language model from this plasmid's Addgene catalogue record and pLannotate feature annotations shown in this document.]
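Description:
pMX-Flag-GFP_SLC45A1 is a retroviral mammalian expression plasmid of 8,795 nt built on the pMX-Flag-GFP backbone. The catalogue lists the vector type as lentiviral, but the annotated features are all derived from Moloney murine leukemia virus: two MMLV long terminal repeats flank the cassette, with the MMLV packaging signal (plus a fragment matching the MESV Ψ), a truncated gag lacking its start codon, and a pol region carrying the splice acceptor. This is the layout of a gammaretroviral pMX-type transfer vector, in which the 5′ LTR drives transcription and the Ψ/extended gag region allows the genomic RNA to be packaged when viral proteins are supplied in trans. No separate internal promoter is annotated. In bacteria the plasmid is maintained through a high-copy ColE1/pUC-type origin and selected with ampicillin via β-lactamase.

The payload is human SLC45A1, annotated as a proton-associated glucose transporter in the brain, fused at its N terminus to a 3xFLAG-EGFP tag supplied by the backbone. The feature table shows a FLAG fragment followed by EGFP and then the SLC45A1 coding sequence. A short hit to TDsmURFP between FLAG and EGFP is probably a spurious match within the tag or linker region rather than a real fluorescent protein element, and the small lacI fragment is likewise backbone residue. Downstream of the fusion, an EMCV IRES directs translation of blasticidin S deaminase from the same transcript, so transduced cells can be selected with blasticidin. The stated purpose is co-localisation experiments, in which EGFP fluorescence or the FLAG epitope reports the subcellular position of SLC45A1; the associated publication concerns brain lysosomal proteins.
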