Features (pLannotate 1.2.2; 16 found; start..end, strand, type, name):
    259..363     -  promoter       AmpR promoter: bla
    393..986     +  LTR            LTR: long terminal repeat from Moloney murine leukemia virus
   1049..1248    +  misc_feature   MMLV Ψ: packaging signal of Moloney murine leukemia virus (MMLV)
   1300..1388    +  misc_feature   MESV Ψ (fragment): packaging signal of murine embryonic stem cell virus
   1465..1881    +  CDS            gag (truncated): truncated Moloney murine leukemia virus (MMLV) gag gene lacking the start codon
   1891..2265    +  misc_feature   pol region: Moloney murine leukemia virus (MMLV) pol region containing the splice acceptor site
   2348..2368    +  CDS            FLAG (fragment): FLAG® epitope tag, followed by an enterokinase cleavage site
   2369..2396    +  CDS            TDsmURFP (fragment): monomeric tandem dimer of a small ultra-red fluorescent protein derived from a cyanobacterial phycobiliprotein (Rodriguez et al., 2016)
   2402..3115    +  CDS            EGFP: EGFP is a basic (constitutively fluorescent) green fluorescent protein published in 1996, derived from Aequorea victoria. It is reported to be a rapidly-maturing weak dimer with moderate acid sensitivity.
   3140..5485    +  CDS            SLC45A1: S45A1_HUMAN - Also known as DNB5. Experimental evidence at protein level: Swiss-Prot protein existence level 1. Proton-associated glucose transporter in the brain. From Homo sapiens (Human).
   5629..6091    +  misc_feature   IRES: internal ribosome entry site (IRES) of the encephalomyocarditis virus (EMCV)
   6111..6500    +  CDS            BSD: blasticidin S deaminase; Aspergillus terreus BSD; confers resistance to blasticidin
   6549..7140    +  LTR            LTR: long terminal repeat from Moloney murine leukemia virus
   7206..7258    -  CDS            lacI (fragment): lac repressor; lacI; The lac repressor binds to the lac operator to inhibit transcription in E. coli. This inhibition can be relieved by adding lactose or isopropyl-β-D-thiogalactopyranoside (IPTG).
   7441..8029    -  rep_origin     ori: high-copy-number ColE1/pMB1/pBR322/pUC origin of replication
   8193..258     -  CDS            AmpR (across the origin): β-lactamase; bla; confers resistance to ampicillin, carbenicillin, and related antibiotics
>Addgene plasmid #227951 | pMX-Flag-GFP_SLC45A1 | addgene full sequence | sequence record 455405 | Addgene NGS Result
TTGCCCGGCGTCAATACGGGATAATACCGCGCCACATAGCAGAACTTTAAAAGTGCTCATCATTGGAAAA
CGTTCTTCGGGGCGAAAACTCTCAAGGATCTTACCGCTGTTGAGATCCAGTTCGATGTAACCCACTCGTG
CACCCAACTGATCTTCAGCATCTTTTACTTTCACCAGCGTTTCTGGGTGAGCAAAAACAGGAAGGCAAAA
TGCCGCAAAAAAGGGAATAAGGGCGACACGGAAATGTTGAATACTCATACTCTTCCTTTTTCAATATTAT
TGAAGCATTTATCAGGGTTATTGTCTCATGAGCGGATACATATTTGAATGTATTTAGAAAAATAAACAAA
TAGGGGTTCCGCGCACATTTCCCCGAAAAGTGCCACCTGCATAATGAAAGACCCCACCTGTAGGTTTGGC
AAGCTAGCTTAAGTAACGCCATTTTGCAAGGCATGGAAAAATACATAACTGAGAATAGAAAAGTTCAGAT
CAAGGTCAGGAACAGATGGAACAGCTGAATATGGGCCAAACAGGATATCTGTGGTAAGCAGTTCCTGCCC
CGGCTCAGGGCCAAGAACAGATGGAACAGCTGAATATGGGCCAAACAGGATATCTGTGGTAAGCAGTTCC
TGCCCCGGCTCAGGGCCAAGAACAGATGGTCCCCAGATGCGGTCCAGCCCTCAGCAGTTTCTAGAGAACC
ATCAGATGTTTCCAGGGTGCCCCAAGGACCTGAAATGACCCTGTGCCTTATTTGAACTAACCAATCAGTT
CGCTTCTCGCTTCTGTTCGCGCGCTTCTGCTCCCCGAGCTCAATAAAAGAGCCCACAACCCCTCACTCGG
CGCGCCAGTCCTCCGATTGACTGAGTCGCCCGGGTACCCGTGTATCCAATAAACCCTCTTGCAGTTGCAT
CCGACTTGTGGTCTCGCTGTTCCTTGGGAGGGTCTCCTCTGAGTGATTGACTACCCGTCAGCGGGGGTCT
TTCATTTGGGGGCTCGTCCGGGATCGGGAGACCCCTGCCCAGGGACCACCGACCCACCACCGGGAGGTAA
GCTGGCCAGCAACTTATCTGTGTCTGTCCGATTGTCTAGTGTCTATGACTGATTTTATGCGCCTGCGTCG
GTACTAGTTAGCTAACTAGCTCTGTATCTGGCGGACCCGTGGTGGAACTGACGAGTTCGGAACACCCGGC
CGCAACCCTGGGAGACGTCCCAGGGACTTCGGGGGCCGTTTTTGTGGCCCGACCTGAGTCCAAAAATCCC
GATCGTTTTGGACTCTTTGGTGCACCCCCCTAATAGGAGGGATATGTGGTTCTGGTAGGAGACGAGAACC
TAAAACAGTTCCCGCCTCCGTCTGAATTTTTGCTTTCGGTTTGGGACCGAAGCCGCGCCGCGCGTCTTGT
CTGCTGCAGCATCGTTCTGTGTTGTCTCTGTCTGACTGTGTTTCTGTATTTGTCTGAAAATTAGGGCCAG
ACTGTTACCACTCCCTTAAGTTTGACCTTAGGTCACTGGAAAGATGTCGAGCGGATCGCTCACAACCAGT
CGGTAGATGTCAAGAAGAGACGTTGGGTTACCTTCTGCTCTGCAGAATGGCCAACCTTTAACGTCGGATG
GCCGCGAGACGGCACCTTTAACCGAGACCTCATCACCCAGGTTAAGATCAAGGTCTTTTCACCTGGCCCG
CATGGACACCCAGACCAGGTCCCCTACATCGTGACCTGGGAAGCCTTGGCTTTTGACCCCCCTCCCTGGG
TCAAGCCCTTTGTACACCCTAAGCCTCCGCCTCCTCTTCCTCCATCCGCCCCGTCTCTCCCCCTTGAACC
TCCTCGTTCGACCCCGCCTCGATCCTCCCTTTATCCAGCCCTCACTCCTTCTCTAGGCGCCCCCATATGG
CCATATGAGATCTTATATGGGGCACCCCCGCCCCTTGTAAACTTCCCTGACCCTGACATGACAAGAGTTA
CTAACAGCCCCTCTCTCCAAGCTCACTTACAGGCTCTCTACTTAGTCCAGCACGAAGTCTGGAGACCTCT
GGCGGCAGCCTACCAAGAACAACTGGACCGACCGGTGGTACCTCACCCTTACCGAGTCGGCGACACAGTG
TGGGTCCGCCGACACCAGACTAAGAACCTAGAACCTCGCTGGAAAGGACCTTACACAGTCCTGCTGACCA
CCCCCACCGCCCTCAAAGTAGACGGCATCGCAGCTTGGATACACGCCGCCCACGTGAAGGCTGCCGACCC
CGGGGGTGGACCATCCTCTAGACTGCCGGATCTAGCTAGTTAATTAAGGATCCGCCACCATGGACTACAA
GGACCACGACGGTGACTACAAGGACCACGACATCGACTACAAGGACGACGACGACAAGGGGCATGGCACC
GGCAGCACCGGCAGCGAATTCGTGAGCAAGGGCGAGGAGCTGTTCACCGGGGTGGTGCCCATCCTGGTCG
AGCTGGACGGCGACGTAAACGGCCACAAGTTCAGCGTGTCCGGCGAGGGCGAGGGCGATGCCACCTACGG
CAAGCTGACCCTGAAGTTCATCTGCACCACCGGCAAGCTGCCCGTGCCCTGGCCCACCCTCGTGACCACC
CTGACCTACGGCGTGCAGTGCTTCAGCCGCTACCCCGACCACATGAAGCAGCACGACTTCTTCAAGTCCG
CCATGCCCGAAGGCTACGTCCAGGAGCGCACCATCTTCTTCAAGGACGACGGCAACTACAAGACCCGCGC
CGAGGTGAAGTTCGAGGGCGACACCCTGGTGAACCGCATCGAGCTGAAGGGCATCGACTTCAAGGAGGAC
GGCAACATCCTGGGGCACAAGCTGGAGTACAACTACAACAGCCACAACGTCTATATCATGGCCGACAAGC
AGAAGAACGGCATCAAGGTGAACTTCAAGATCCGCCACAACATCGAGGACGGCAGCGTGCAGCTCGCCGA
CCACTACCAGCAGAACACCCCCATCGGCGACGGCCCCGTGCTGCTGCCCGACAACCACTACCTGAGCACC
CAGTCCGCCCTGAGCAAAGACCCCAACGAGAAGCGCGATCACATGGTCCTGCTGGAGTTCGTGACCGCCG
CCGGGATCACTCTCGGCATGGACGAGCTGTACAAGGGAGGGAGCGGCCCGCGGCTCGAGATGCTGCAGCA
GCCAGGACCTAGGCCAGGCCGCCAGCAGCCCTCCGGCGACAGGGATGCATGCAGGCTGCACCCTCAGGGC
AGGCCCCCTGCCCTGCCAACCATGATCCCTGCAGCAAGCTCCACACCACCAGGCGACGCACTGTTCCCAA
GCGTGGCACCCCAGGATTTTTGGCGCTCCCAGGTGACCGGATACAGCGGATCCGTGACAAGGCACCTGTC
CCACCGCGCCAACAACTTCAAGCGGCACCCTAAGCGGAGAAAGTGCATCAGACCAAGCCCTCCACCCCCT
CCAAACACCCCCTGTCCTCTGGAGCTGGTGGACTTCGGCGATCTGCACCCCCAGCGGTCCTTCAGAGAGC
TGCTGTTTAATGGCTGCATCCTGTTCGGCATCGAGTTTTCTTACGCCATGGAGACCGCCTATGTGACACC
CGTGCTGCTGCAGATGGGCCTGCCTGACCAGCTGTATAGCCTGGTGTGGTTCATCTCCCCAATCCTGGGC
TTTCTGCTGCAGCCACTGCTGGGAGCATGGTCTGATAGGTGTACCAGCAGATTCGGCAGGCGCCGGCCCT
TTATCCTGGTGCTGGCAATCGGCGCCCTGCTGGGACTGAGCCTGCTGCTGAACGGAAGGGACATCGGAAT
CGCCCTGGCAGATGTGACCGGCAATCACAAGTGGGGACTGCTGCTGACAGTGTGCGGAGTGGTGCTGATG
GACTTCAGCGCCGACTCCGCCGATAACCCATCTCACGCCTACATGATGGACGTGTGCAGCCCCGCCGACC
AGGATAGAGGCCTGAATATCCACGCACTGCTGGCAGGACTGGGAGGAGGCTTCGGCTACGTGGTGGGCGG
CATCCACTGGGATAAGACCGGATTTGGACGGGCCCTGGGAGGACAGCTGAGAGTGATCTATCTGTTCACC
GCCGTGACACTGTCCGTGACCACAGTGCTGACACTGGTGTCTATCCCAGAGAGGCCACTGAGGCCACCTT
CTGAGAAGAGGGCCGCCATGAAGTCTCCTAGCCTGCCACTGCCACCAAGCCCTCCAGTGCTGCCTGAGGA
GGGACCAGGCGACTCTCTGCCTAGCCACACCGCCACAAACTTTTCTAGCCCAATCTCCCCCCCTTCTCCC
CTGACCCCTAAGTACGGCAGCTTCATCTCCCGCGATTCCTCTCTGACCGGCATCAGCGAGTTCGCCAGCT
CCTTTGGCACAGCCAATATCGACTCCGTGCTGATCGATTGCTTTACAGGAGGACACGACTCCTACCTGGC
AATCCCAGGATCTGTGCCTAGGCCACCCATCTCCGTGTCTTTCCCAAGGGCACCAGACGGCTTTTATCGG
CAGGATAGAGGACTGCTGGAGGGAAGGGAGGGCGCCCTGACCAGCGGCTGTGACGGCGATATCCTGCGCG
TGGGCTCCCTGGACACCTCTAAGCCCAGGTCTAGCGGCATCCTGAAGCGCCCACAGACACTGGCAATCCC
AGATGCAGCAGGAGGAGGAGGCCCTGAGACCAGCAGAAGGCGCAACGTGACATTCTCCCAGCAGGTGGCC
AACATCCTGCTGAATGGCGTGAAGTACGAGTCCGAGCTGACCGGATCCTCTGAGAGGGCAGAGCAGCCTC
TGTCTGTGGGCAGACTGTGCAGCACCATCTGTAACATGCCAAAGGCCCTGAGGACACTGTGCGTGAATCA
CTTCCTGGGCTGGCTGAGCTTTGAGGGCATGCTGCTGTTCTATACCGACTTTATGGGCGAGGTGGTGTTT
CAGGGCGATCCTAAGGCCCCACACACCTCTGAGGCCTACCAGAAGTATAACAGCGGCGTGACAATGGGCT
GCTGGGGCATGTGCATCTACGCCTTCTCCGCCGCCTTTTATTCTGCCATCCTGGAGAAGCTGGAGGAGTT
CCTGTCCGTGCGGACCCTGTACTTCATCGCCTATCTGGCCTTTGGCCTGGGAACCGGACTGGCCACACTG
TCCAGAAATCTGTACGTGGTGCTGTCTCTGTGCATCACATATGGCATCCTGTTTAGCACCCTGTGCACAC
TGCCCTACTCCCTGCTGTGCGACTACTATCAGTCTAAGAAGTTCGCAGGAAGCTCCGCCGACGGAACCAG
GAGAGGCATGGGCGTGGATATCTCTCTGCTGAGCTGCCAGTACTTTCTGGCCCAGATCCTGGTGAGCCTG
GTGCTGGGACCACTGACAAGCGCCGTGGGATCCGCCAACGGCGTGATGTATTTCTCTAGCCTGGTGTCCT
TTCTGGGCTGTCTGTACTCCTCTCTGTTCGTGATCTATGAGATCCCTCCAAGCGACGCCGCCGATGAGGA
GCACAGACCTCTGCTGCTGAATGTGTGAGCGGCCGCTACGTAAATTCCGCCCCCCCCCCCCTCTCCCTCC
CCCCCCCCTAACGTTACTGGCCGAAGCCGCTTGGAATAAGGCCGGTGTGCGTTTGTCTATATGTTATTTT
CCACCATATTGCCGTCTTTTGGCAATGTGAGGGCCCGGAAACCTGGCCCTGTCTTCTTGACGAGCATTCC
TAGGGGTCTTTCCCCTCTCGCCAAAGGAATGCAAGGTCTGTTGAATGTCGTGAAGGAAGCAGTTCCTCTG
GAAGCTTCTTGAAGACAAACAACGTCTGTAGCGACCCTTTGCAGGCAGCGGAACCCCCCACCTGGCGACA
GGTGCCTCTGCGGCCAAAAGCCACGTGTATAAGATACACCTGCAAAGGCGGCACAACCCCAGTGCCACGT
TGTGAGTTGGATAGTTGTGGAAAGAGTCAAATGGCTCTCCTCAAGCGTATTCAACAAGGGGCTGAAGGAT
GCCCAGAAGGTACCCCATTGTATGGGATCTGATCTGGGGCCTCGGTGCACATGCTTTACATGTGTTTAGT
CGAGGTTAAAAAAACGTCTAGGCCCCCCGAACCACGGGGACGTGGTTTTCCTTTGAAAAACACGATGATA
ATATGGCCACAACCATGGTTCCTTTGTCTCAAGAAGAATCCACCCTCATTGAAAGAGCAACGGCTACAAT
CAACAGCATCCCCATCTCTGAAGACTACAGCGTCGCCAGCGCAGCTCTCTCTAGCGACGGCCGCATCTTC
ACTGGTGTCAATGTATATCATTTTACTGGGGGACCTTGTGCAGAACTCGTGGTGCTGGGCACTGCTGCTG
CTGCGGCAGCTGGCAACCTGACTTGTATCGTCGCGATCGGAAATGAGAACAGGGGCATCTTGAGCCCCTG
CGGACGGTGCCGACAGGTGCTTCTCGATCTGCATCCTGGGATCAAAGCCATAGTGAAGGACAGTGATGGA
CAGCCGACGGCAGTTGGGATTCGTGAATTGCTGCCCTCTGGTTATGTGTGGGAGGGCTAAGTCGACGATA
AAATAAAAGATTTTATTTAGTCTCCAGAAAAAGGGGGGAATGAAAGACCCCACCTGTAGGTTTGGCAAGC
TAGCTTAAGTAACGCCATTTTGCAAGGCATGGAAAAATACATAACTGAGAATAGAGAAGTTCAGATCAAG
GTCAGGAACAGATGGAACAGCTGAATATGGGCCAAACAGGATATCTGTGGTAAGCAGTTCCTGCCCCGGC
TCAGGGCCAAGAACAGATGGAACAGCTGAATATGGGCCAAACAGGATATCTGTGGTAAGCAGTTCCTGCC
CCGGCTCAGGGCCAAGAACAGATGGTCCCCAGATGCGGTCCAGCCCTCAGCAGTTTCTAGAGAACCATCA
GATGTTTCCAGGGTGCCCCAAGGACCTGAAATGACCCTGTGCCTTATTTGAACTAACCAATCAGTTCGCT
TCTCGCTTCTGTTCGCGCGCTTCTGCTCCCCGAGCTCAATAAAAGAGCCCACAACCCCTCACTCGGCGCG
CCAGTCCTCCGATTGACTGAGTCGCCCGGGTACCCGTGTATCCAATAAACCCTCTTGCAGTTGCATCCGA
CTTGTGGTCTCGCTGTTCCTTGGGAGGGTCTCCTCTGAGTGATTGACTACCCGTCAGCGGGGGTCTTTCA
CATGCAGCATGTATCAAAATTAATTTGGTTTTTTTTCTTAAGTATTTACATTAAATGGCCATAGTTGCAT
TAATGAATCGGCCAACGCGCGGGGAGAGGCGGTTTGCGTATTGGGCGCTCTTCCGCTTCCTCGCTCACTG
ACTCGCTGCGCTCGGTCGTTCGGCTGCGGCGAGCGGTATCAGCTCACTCAAAGGCGGTAATACGGTTATC
CACAGAATCAGGGGATAACGCAGGAAAGAACATGTGAGCAAAAGGCCAGCAAAAGGCCAGGAACCGTAAA
AAGGCCGCGTTGCTGGCGTTTTTCCATAGGCTCCGCCCCCCTGACGAGCATCACAAAAATCGACGCTCAA
GTCAGAGGTGGCGAAACCCGACAGGACTATAAAGATACCAGGCGTTTCCCCCTGGAAGCTCCCTCGTGCG
CTCTCCTGTTCCGACCCTGCCGCTTACCGGATACCTGTCCGCCTTTCTCCCTTCGGGAAGCGTGGCGCTT
TCTCATAGCTCACGCTGTAGGTATCTCAGTTCGGTGTAGGTCGTTCGCTCCAAGCTGGGCTGTGTGCACG
AACCCCCCGTTCAGCCCGACCGCTGCGCCTTATCCGGTAACTATCGTCTTGAGTCCAACCCGGTAAGACA
CGACTTATCGCCACTGGCAGCAGCCACTGGTAACAGGATTAGCAGAGCGAGGTATGTAGGCGGTGCTACA
GAGTTCTTGAAGTGGTGGCCTAACTACGGCTACACTAGAAGAACAGTATTTGGTATCTGCGCTCTGCTGA
AGCCAGTTACCTTCGGAAAAAGAGTTGGTAGCTCTTGATCCGGCAAACAAACCACCGCTGGTAGCGGTGG
TTTTTTTGTTTGCAAGCAGCAGATTACGCGCAGAAAAAAAGGATCTCAAGAAGATCCTTTGATCTTTTCT
ACGGGGTCTGACGCTCAGTGGAACGAAAACTCACGTTAAGGGATTTTGGTCATGAGATTATCAAAAAGGA
TCTTCACCTAGATCCTTTTGCGGCCGGCCGCAAATCAATCTAAAGTATATATGAGTAAACTTGGTCTGAC
AGTTACCAATGCTTAATCAGTGAGGCACCTATCTCAGCGATCTGTCTATTTCGTTCATCCATAGTTGCCT
GACTCCCCGTCGTGTAGATAACTACGATACGGGAGGGCTTACCATCTGGCCCCAGTGCTGCAATGATACC
GCGAGACCCACGCTCACCGGCTCCAGATTTATCAGCAATAAACCAGCCAGCCGGAAGGGCCGAGCGCAGA
AGTGGTCCTGCAACTTTATCCGCCTCCATCCAGTCTATTAATTGTTGCCGGGAAGCTAGAGTAAGTAGTT
CGCCAGTTAATAGTTTGCGCAACGTTGTTGCCATTGCTACAGGCATCGTGGTGTCACGCTCGTCGTTTGG
TATGGCTTCATTCAGCTCCGGTTCCCAACGATCAAGGCGAGTTACATGATCCCCCATGTTGTGCAAAAAA
GCGGTTAGCTCCTTCGGTCCTCCGATCGTTGTCAGAAGTAAGTTGGCCGCAGTGTTATCACTCATGGTTA
TGGCAGCACTGCATAATTCTCTTACTGTCATGCCATCCGTAAGATGCTTTTCTGTGACTGGTGAGTACTC
AACCAAGTCATTCTGAGAATAGTGTATGCGGCGACCGAGTTGCTC
